>Addgene plasmid #213513 | pRL092 pattB_cryaa:Venus_MCS | addgene full sequence | sequence record 423975 | Addgene NGS Result
TTGGGCTCCCCGGGCGCGTACTCCACCTCACCCATCTGGTCCATCATGATGAACGGGTCGAGGTGGCGGT
AGTTGATCCCGGCGAACGCGCGGCGCACCGGGAAGCCCTCGCCCTCGAAACCGCTGGGCGCGGTGGTCAC
GGTGAGCACGGGACGTGCGACGGCGTCGGCGGGTGCGGATACGCGGGGCAGCGTCAGCGGGTTCTCGACG
GTCACGGCGGGCATGTCGACACTAGTTCTAGCCAGCTTTTGTTCCCTTTAGTGAGGGTTAATTTCGAGCT
TGGCGTAATCATGGTCATAGCTGTTTCCTGTGTGAAATTGTTATCCGCTCACAATTCCACACAACATACG
AGCCGGAAGCATAAAGTGTAAAGCCTGGGGTGCCTAATGAGTGAGCTAACTCACATTAATTGCGTTGCGC
TCACTGCCCGCTTTCCAGTCGGGAAACCTGTCGTGCCAGCTGCATTAATGAATCGGCCAACGCGCGGGGA
GAGGCGGTTTGCGTATTGGGCGCTCTTCCGCTTCCTCGCTCACTGACTCGCTGCGCTCGGTCGTTCGGCT
GCGGCGAGCGGTATCAGCTCACTCAAAGGCGGTAATACGGTTATCCACAGAATCAGGGGATAACGCAGGA
AAGAACATGTGAGCAAAAGGCCAGCAAAAGGCCAGGAACCGTAAAAAGGCCGCGTTGCTGGCGTTTTTCC
ATAGGCTCCGCCCCCCTGACGAGCATCACAAAAATCGACGCTCAAGTCAGAGGTGGCGAAACCCGACAGG
ACTATAAAGATACCAGGCGTTTCCCCCTGGAAGCTCCCTCGTGCGCTCTCCTGTTCCGACCCTGCCGCTT
ACCGGATACCTGTCCGCCTTTCTCCCTTCGGGAAGCGTGGCGCTTTCTCATAGCTCACGCTGTAGGTATC
TCAGTTCGGTGTAGGTCGTTCGCTCCAAGCTGGGCTGTGTGCACGAACCCCCCGTTCAGCCCGACCGCTG
CGCCTTATCCGGTAACTATCGTCTTGAGTCCAACCCGGTAAGACACGACTTATCGCCACTGGCAGCAGCC
ACTGGTAACAGGATTAGCAGAGCGAGGTATGTAGGCGGTGCTACAGAGTTCTTGAAGTGGTGGCCTAACT
ACGGCTACACTAGAAGAACAGTATTTGGTATCTGCGCTCTGCTGAAGCCAGTTACCTTCGGAAAAAGAGT
TGGTAGCTCTTGATCCGGCAAACAAACCACCGCTGGTAGCGGTGGTTTTTTTGTTTGCAAGCAGCAGATT
ACGCGCAGAAAAAAAGGATCTCAAGAAGATCCTTTGATCTTTTCTACGGGGTCTGACGCTCAGTGGAACG
AAAACTCACGTTAAGGGATTTTGGTCATGAGATTATCAAAAAGGATCTTCACCTAGATCCTTTTAAATTA
AAAATGAAGTTTTAAATCAATCTAAAGTATATATGAGTAAACTTGGTCTGACAGTTACCAATGCTTAATC
AGTGAGGCACCTATCTCAGCGATCTGTCTATTTCGTTCATCCATAGTTGCCTGACTCCCCGTCGTGTAGA
TAACTACGATACGGGAGGGCTTACCATCTGGCCCCAGTGCTGCAATGATACCGCGAGATCCACGCTCACC
GGCTCCAGATTTATCAGCAATAAACCAGCCAGCCGGAAGGGCCGAGCGCAGAAGTGGTCCTGCAACTTTA
TCCGCCTCCATCCAGTCTATTAATTGTTGCCGGGAAGCTAGAGTAAGTAGTTCGCCAGTTAATAGTTTGC
GCAACGTTGTTGCCATTGCTACAGGCATCGTGGTGTCACGCTCGTCGTTTGGTATGGCTTCATTCAGCTC
CGGTTCCCAACGATCAAGGCGAGTTACATGATCCCCCATGTTGTGCAAAAAAGCGGTTAGCTCCTTCGGT
CCTCCGATCGTTGTCAGAAGTAAGTTGGCCGCAGTGTTATCACTCATGGTTATGGCAGCACTGCATAATT
CTCTTACTGTCATGCCATCCGTAAGATGCTTTTCTGTGACTGGTGAGTACTCAACCAAGTCATTCTGAGA
ATAGTGTATGCGGCGACCGAGTTGCTCTTGCCCGGCGTCAATACGGGATAATACCGCGCCACATAGCAGA
ACTTTAAAAGTGCTCATCATTGGAAAACGTTCTTCGGGGCGAAAACTCTCAAGGATCTTACCGCTGTTGA
GATCCAGTTCGATGTAACCCACTCGTGCACCCAACTGATCTTCAGCATCTTTTACTTTCACCAGCGTTTC
TGGGTGAGCAAAAACAGGAAGGCAAAATGCCGCAAAAAAGGGAATAAGGGCGACACGGAAATGTTGAATA
CTCATACTCTTCCTTTTTCAATATTATTGAAGCATTTATCAGGGTTATTGTCTCATGAGCGGATACATAT
TTGAATGTATTTAGAAAAATAAACAAATAGGGGTTCCGCGCACATTTCCCCGAAAAGTGCCACCTAAATT
GTAAGCGTTAATATTTTGTTAAAATTCGCGTTAAATTTTTGTTAAATCAGCTCATTTTTTAACCAATAGG
CCGAAATCGGCAAAATCCCTTATAAATCAAAAGAATAGACCGAGATAGGGT
[37 nt withheld, positions 2572-2608]
AAAGAACGTGGACTCCAACGTCAAAGG
[49 nt withheld, positions 2636-2684]
T
[91 nt withheld, positions 2686-2776]
G
[124 nt withheld, positions 2778-2901]
CCCATTCGCCATTCAGGCTGCGCAACTGTTGGGAAGGGCGATCGGTGCGGGCCTCTTCGCTATTACGCCA
GCTGGCGAAAGGGGGATGTGCTGCAAGGCGATTAAGTTGGGTAACGCCAGGGTTTTCCCAGTCACGACGT
TGTAAAACGACGGCCAGTGAATTGTAATACGACTCACTATAGGGCGAATTGGGTACGTACCGGGCCCCTA
GTATGTATGTAAGTTAATAAAACCCATTTTTGCGGAAAGTAGATAAAAAAAACATTTTTTTTTTTTACTG
CACTGGATCTAGCGGATCCGGGAATTGGGAATTCGTTAACAGATCTGCGGCCGCGGCTCGAGTACCATTA
ATAGTGTGCATTCAGTGCAGGATGTTATGTATTTATTTTCTGTAGTGCAAACTTTTTCAAAGAATTTTCC
AGTCTAAGCTTTTCAGTCAAGAAAAAAAAAAAGCGATTGATTATCTGTGATATTTAAAAAAATTAGCTCT
TAAATCTGGTGAACCAAGTGGCCACAACACATTAAATACTGACGTTCTACAGCCATGTAGCTTCATCTGG
TCTGGTTTGTTTTGGCAGGCACTTATTTTCCGGTGATAGTTGGCCACAAGAGTATTGTCTGAGCCATTCA
GTGCTAGACTGTCATTCTCAGGTCAGAGTCCACCCCGCTGATTCTGCTGACAACACTGTTCCCACCATGA
GATAATGCCATTCCAGAGAGATCCATTTGTAAGCCCCTCTTTCTGCAGCACAGGTATATAACCAGGGGTC
TGCCTCCACTAAGGCCGGCACACATCATTTGGGGATCTTTGTACTGTACTAGCCTCTATTAGCCTCCTAC
TTGCGTTCAGTTCACATCTTTTGTTCATCAGGTGCAATAAGTTACAGTAAGGAGTTACCAGGTCTGACAA
CATGGTGAGCAAGGGCGAGGAGCTGTTCACCGGGGTGGTGCCCATCCTGGTCGAGCTGGACGGCGACGTA
AACGGCCACAAGTTCAGCGTGTCCGGCGAGGGCGAGGGCGATGCCACCTACGGCAAGCTGACCCTGAAGC
TGATCTGCACCACCGGCAAGCTGCCCGTGCCCTGGCCCACCCTCGTGACCACCCTGGGCTACGGCCTGCA
GTGCTTCGCCCGCTACCCCGACCACATGAAGCAGCACGACTTCTTCAAGTCCGCCATGCCCGAAGGCTAC
GTCCAGGAGCGCACCATCTTCTTCAAGGACGACGGCAACTACAAGACCCGCGCCGAGGTGAAGTTCGAGG
GCGACACCCTGGTGAACCGCATCGAGCTGAAGGGCATCGACTTCAAGGAGGACGGCAACATCCTGGGGCA
CAAGCTGGAGTACAACTACAACAGCCACAACGTCTATATCACCGCCGACAAGCAGAAGAACGGCATCAAG
GCCAACTTCAAGATCCGCCACAACATCGAGGACGGCGGCGTGCAGCTCGCCGACCACTACCAGCAGAACA
CCCCCATCGGCGACGGCCCCGTGCTGCTGCCCGACAACCACTACCTGAGCTACCAGTCCGCCCTGAGCAA
AGACCCCAACGAGAAGCGCGATCACATGGTCCTGCTGGAGTTCGTGACCGCCGCCGGGATCACTCTCGGC
ATGGACGAGCTGTACAAGTAAAGCGGCCCGCTGATCAGCCTCGACTGTGCCTTCTAGTTGCCAGCCATCT
GTTGTTTGCCCCTCCCCCGTGCCTTCCTTGACCCTGGAAGGTGCCACTCCCACTGTCCTTTCCTAATAAA
ATGAGGAAATTGCATCGCATTGTCTGAGTAGGTGTCATTCTATTCTGGGGGGTGGGGTGGGGCAGGACAG
CAAGGGGGAGGATTGGGAAGACAATAGCAGGCATGCTGGGGAGAGATCGCCGCCACCGCGGTGGGTACTC
GAGCAGGAAACAGCTATGACCATGATTACGCCAAGCTATATGCATGATATCGCTAGCCATATGGAGCTCG
GTGACCAGGCCTACCGGTATAATTCACTGGCCGTCGTTTTACGGTACCTCTAGAGATCCACTAGTGTCGA
CGATGTAGGTCACGGTCTCGAAGCCGCGGTGCGGGTGCCAGGGCGTGCCC
Features (pLannotate 1.2.2; 15 found; start..end, strand, type, name):
    255..273     -  promoter       T3 promoter: promoter for bacteriophage T3 RNA polymerase
    318..334     -  protein_bind   lac operator: The lac repressor binds to the lac operator to inhibit transcription in E. coli. This inhibition can be relieved by adding lactose or isopropyl-β-D-thiogalactopyranoside (IPTG). lac repressor encoded by lacI
    342..372     -  promoter       lac promoter: promoter for the E. coli lac operon
    387..408     -  protein_bind   CAP binding site: CAP binding activates transcription in the presence of cAMP. E. coli catabolite activator protein
    421..513     -  CDS            lacI (fragment): lac repressor; lacI; The lac repressor binds to the lac operator to inhibit transcription in E. coli. This inhibition can be relieved by adding lactose or isopropyl-β-D-thiogalactopyranoside (IPTG).
    696..1284    -  rep_origin     ori: high-copy-number ColE1/pMB1/pBR322/pUC origin of replication
   1455..2315    -  CDS            AmpR: β-lactamase; bla; confers resistance to ampicillin, carbenicillin, and related antibiotics
   2316..2420    -  promoter       AmpR promoter: bla
   2473..2901    -  rep_origin     f1 ori (sequence partly withheld): f1 bacteriophage origin of replication; arrow indicates direction of (+) strand synthesis
   2906..3063    -  CDS            lacZα (fragment): LacZα fragment of β-galactosidase; lacZ fragment
   3066..3084    +  promoter       T7 promoter: promoter for bacteriophage T7 RNA polymerase
   3813..4532    +  CDS            Venus: yellow fluorescent protein (YFP) with fast and efficient maturation (Nagai et al., 2002) mammalian codon-optimized
   4556..4763    +  polyA_signal   bGH poly(A) signal: bovine growth hormone polyadenylation signal
   4883..4903    +  CDS            lacZα (fragment): LacZα fragment of β-galactosidase; lacZ fragment
   4948..36      +  protein_bind   attB (across the origin): attB site for the φC31 integrase (Groth et al., 2000) phage φC31 integrase
