[The description below was written by a language model from this plasmid's Addgene catalogue record and pLannotate feature annotations shown in this document.]
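Description:
pRL092 pattB_cryaa:Venus_MCS is an empty zebrafish transgenesis backbone built on the pattB vector, designed so that a transgene of interest can be added by restriction enzyme- or PCR-based cloning and then delivered into the genome by φC31 integrase. The key functional element is an attB site for φC31 integrase, annotated as spanning the numbering origin of the circular sequence. Recombination between this attB and a matching genomic attP landing site inserts the plasmid at a defined position. This fits the associated work on safe harbor landing sites for reproducible zebrafish transgenesis. The record lists no insert, consistent with its empty-backbone status.

The plasmid carries a built-in transgenesis marker. A Venus yellow fluorescent protein coding sequence is followed by a bovine growth hormone polyadenylation signal. The plasmid name indicates that Venus is driven by cryaa (a crystallin gene) regulatory sequence, which would be expected to give lens fluorescence for identifying carriers. That promoter is not itself annotated in the feature table, but an unannotated stretch lies directly upstream of Venus. The multiple cloning site named in the title is also not annotated as a discrete feature.

The remaining features are typical of a phagemid-style cloning vector: flanking T7 and T3 promoters, lacZα fragments, lac promoter/operator elements, and an f1 origin. Propagation in E. coli relies on a ColE1/pUC-type origin and β-lactamase for ampicillin selection. The feature annotation describes this origin as high copy, whereas the catalogue entry lists the plasmid as low copy. The sequenced record is 4,981 nt, slightly larger than the stated backbone size of 4,918 bp.
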