Addgene plasmid #213513: pRL092 pattB_cryaa:Venus_MCS
Purpose: (Empty Backbone) attB-containing vector backbone, for use in restriction enzyme- or PCR-based cloning
Depositing lab: Christian Mosimann. Depositing organization: University of Colorado Denver and Anschutz Medical Campus. Publication: pIGLET: Safe harbor landing sites for reproducible and efficient transgenesis in zebrafish. Lalonde RL, Wells HH, Kemmler CL, Nieuwenhuize S, Lerma R, Burger A, Mosimann C. Sci Adv. 2024 Jun 7;10(23):eadn6603. doi: 10.1126/sciadv.adn6603. Epub 2024 Jun 5. PubMed 38838146.
Backbone
  Vector backbone: pattB
  Backbone manufacturer: Invitrogen
  Backbone size (bp): 4918
  Vector type: Zebrafish Expression
Growth in bacteria
  Bacterial resistance: Ampicillin, 100 μg/mL
  Growth temperature: 37°C
  Growth strain: DH5alpha
  Copy number: Low Copy
Gene/Insert
  Cloning method: Restriction Enzyme
Terms and licenses: Academic/Nonprofit Terms; Industry Terms: Not Available to Industry
Depositor comments: Please visit https://doi.org/10.1101/2023.12.08.570868 for bioRxiv preprint.
How to cite: pRL092 pattB_cryaa:Venus_MCS was a gift from Christian Mosimann (Addgene plasmid # 213513 ; http://n2t.net/addgene:213513 ; RRID:Addgene_213513)
